>Addgene plasmid #120797 | gamma2 UTR3m shRNA | addgene full sequence | sequence record 233577 | Addgene NGS Result
AAATTGTAAGCGTTAATATTTTGTTAAAATTCGCGTTAAATTTTTGTTAAATCAGCTCATTTTTTAACCA
ATAGGCCGAAATCGGCAAAATCCCTTATAAATCAAAAGAATAGACCGAGATAGGGT
[37 nt withheld, positions 127-163]
AAAGAACGTGGACTCCAACGTCAAAGG
[49 nt withheld, positions 191-239]
T
[91 nt withheld, positions 241-331]
G
[124 nt withheld, positions 333-456]
CCCATTCGCCATTCAGGCTGCGCAACTGTTGGGAAGGGCGATCGGTGCGGGCCTCTTCGCTATTACGCCA
GTCGACAGCCTGCAGGAATGGCCGGCCATCTTAATTAAGAAATTTAAATATGTTTAAACATAGGGCCCAA
TGGCGCGCCAAGGCCATCTAGGCCAAGCTTATCCGACGCCGCCATCTCTAGGCCCGCGCCGGCCCCCTCG
CACAGACTTGTGGGAGAAGCTCGGCTACTCCCCTGCCCCGGTTAATTTGCATATAATATTTCCTAGTAAC
TATAGAGGCTTAATGTGCGATAAAAGACAGATAATCTGTTCTTTTTAATACTAGCTACATTTTACATGAT
AGGCTTGGATTTCTATAAGAGATACAAATACTAAATTATTATTTTAAAAAACAGCACAAAAGGAAACTCA
CCCTAACTGTAAAGTAATTGTGTGTTTTGAGACTATAAATATCCCTTGGAGAAAAGCCTTGTTTGGTGAC
ATACACCGAATAAGACCCCTACAAGGGGTCTTATACGGTGTATGTCACTTTTTCTAGATAATACGTAGAT
CCAGACATGATAAGATACATTGATGAGTTTGGACAAACCACAACTAGAATGCAGTGAAAAAAATGCTTTA
TTTGTGAAATTTGTGATGCTATTGCTTTATTTGTAACCATTATAAGCTGCAATAAACAAGTTAACAACAA
CAATTGCATTCATTTTATGTTTCAGGTTCAGGGGGAGGTGTGGGAGGTTTTTTAATTCTTGCGGCCGCGG
CGGTACCCAGCTTTTGTTCCCTTTAGTGAGGGTTAATTGCGCGCTTGGCGTAATCATGGTCATAGCTGTT
TCCTGTGTGAAATTGTTATCCGCTCACAATTCCACACAACATACGAGCCGGGAGCATAAAGTGTAAAGCC
TGGGGTGCCTAATGAGTGAGCTAACTCACATTAATTGCGTTGCGCTCACTGCCCGCTTTCCAGTCGGGAA
ACCTGTCGTGCCAGCTGCATTAATGAATCGGCCAACGCGCGGGGAGAGGCGGTTTGCGTATTGGGCGCTC
TTCCGCTTCCTCGCTCACTGACTCGCTGCGCTCGGTCGTTCGGCTGCGGCGAGCGGTATCAGCTCACTCA
AAGGCGGTAATACGGTTATCCACAGAATCAGGGGATAACGCAGGAAAGAACATGTGAGCAAAAGGCCAGC
AAAAGGCCAGGAACCGTAAAAAGGCCGCGTTGCTGGCGTTTTTCCATAGGCTCCGCCCCCCTGACGAGCA
TCACAAAAATCGACGCTCAAGTCAGAGGTGGCGAAACCCGACAGGACTATAAAGATACCAGGCGTTTCCC
CCTGGAAGCTCCCTCGTGCGCTCTCCTGTTCCGACCCTGCCGCTTACCGGATACCTGTCCGCCTTTCTCC
CTTCGGGAAGCGTGGCGCTTTCTCATAGCTCACGCTGTAGGTATCTCAGTTCGGTGTAGGTCGTTCGCTC
CAAGCTGGGCTGTGTGCACGAACCCCCCGTTCAGCCCGACCGCTGCGCCTTATCCGGTAACTATCGTCTT
GAGTCCAACCCGGTAAGACACGACTTATCGCCACTGGCAGCAGCCACTGGTAACAGGATTAGCAGAGCGA
GGTATGTAGGCGGTGCTACAGAGTTCTTGAAGTGGTGGCCTAACTACGGCTACACTAGAAGAACAGTATT
TGGTATCTGCGCTCTGCTGAAGCCAGTTACCTTCGGAAAAAGAGTTGGTAGCTCTTGATCCGGCAAACAA
ACCACCGCTGGTAGCGGTGGTTTTTTTGTTTGCAAGCAGCAGATTACGCGCAGAAAAAAAGGATCTCAAG
AAGATCCTTTGATCTTTTCTACGGGGTCTGACGCTCAGTGGAACGAAAACTCACGTTAAGGGATTTTGGT
CATGAGATTATCAAAAAGGATCTTCACCTAGATCCTTTTAAATTAAAAATGAAGTTTTAAATCAATCTAA
AGTATATATGAGTAAACTTGGTCTGACAGTTACCAATGCTTAATCAGTGAGGCACCTATCTCAGCGATCT
GTCTATTTCGTTCATCCATAGTTGCCTGACTCCCCGTCGTGTAGATAACTACGATACGGGAGGGCTTACC
ATCTGGCCCCAGTGCTGCAATGATACCGCGAGACCCACGCTCACCGGCTCCAGATTTATCAGCAATAAAC
CAGCCAGCCGGAAGGGCCGAGCGCAGAAGTGGTCCTGCAACTTTATCCGCCTCCATCCAGTCTATTAATT
GTTGCCGGGAAGCTAGAGTAAGTAGTTCGCCAGTTAATAGTTTGCGCAACGTTGTTGCCATTGCTACAGG
CATCGTGGTGTCACGCTCGTCGTTTGGTATGGCTTCATTCAGCTCCGGTTCCCAACGATCAAGGCGAGTT
ACATGATCCCCCATGTTGTGCAAAAAAGCGGTTAGCTCCTTCGGTCCTCCGATCGTTGTCAGAAGTAAGT
TGGCCGCAGTGTTATCACTCATGGTTATGGCAGCACTGCATAATTCTCTTACTGTCATGCCATCCGTAAG
ATGCTTTTCTGTGACTGGTGAGTACTCAACCAAGTCATTCTGAGAATAGTGTATGCGGCGACCGAGTTGC
TCTTGCCCGGCGTCAATACGGGATAATACCGCGCCACATAGCAGAACTTTAAAAGTGCTCATCATTGGAA
AACGTTCTTCGGGGCGAAAACTCTCAAGGATCTTACCGCTGTTGAGATCCAGTTCGATGTAACCCACTCG
TGCACCCAACTGATCTTCAGCATCTTTTACTTTCACCAGCGTTTCTGGGTGAGCAAAAACAGGAAGGCAA
AATGCCGCAAAAAAGGGAATAAGGGCGACACGGAAATGTTGAATACTCATACTCTTCCTTTTTCAATATT
ATTGAAGCATTTATCAGGGTTATTGTCTCATGAGCGGATACATATTTGAATGTATTTAGAAAAATAAACA
AATAGGGGTTCCGCGCACATTTCCCCGAAAAGTGCCACCT
Features (pLannotate 1.2.2; 12 found; start..end, strand, type, name):
     28..456     -  rep_origin     f1 ori (sequence partly withheld): f1 bacteriophage origin of replication; arrow indicates direction of (+) strand synthesis
    461..527     -  CDS            lacZα (fragment): LacZα fragment of β-galactosidase; lacZ fragment
    627..939     +  promoter       U6 promoter: RNA polymerase III promoter for mouse U6 snRNA (Das et al., 1988)
   1014..1148    -  polyA_signal   SV40 poly(A) signal: SV40 polyadenylation signal
   1246..1264    -  promoter       T3 promoter: promoter for bacteriophage T3 RNA polymerase
   1309..1325    -  protein_bind   lac operator: The lac repressor binds to the lac operator to inhibit transcription in E. coli. This inhibition can be relieved by adding lactose or isopropyl-β-D-thiogalactopyranoside (IPTG). lac repressor encoded by lacI
   1333..1363    -  promoter       lac promoter: promoter for the E. coli lac operon
   1378..1399    -  protein_bind   CAP binding site: CAP binding activates transcription in the presence of cAMP. E. coli catabolite activator protein
   1412..1504    -  CDS            lacI (fragment): lac repressor; lacI; The lac repressor binds to the lac operator to inhibit transcription in E. coli. This inhibition can be relieved by adding lactose or isopropyl-β-D-thiogalactopyranoside (IPTG).
   1687..2275    -  rep_origin     ori: high-copy-number ColE1/pMB1/pBR322/pUC origin of replication
   2446..3306    -  CDS            AmpR: β-lactamase; bla; confers resistance to ampicillin, carbenicillin, and related antibiotics
   3307..3411    -  promoter       AmpR promoter: bla
