[The description below was written by a language model from this plasmid's Addgene catalogue record and pLannotate feature annotations shown in this document.]
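Description:
gamma2 UTR3m shRNA is a small (about 3.4 kb) RNAi expression plasmid built on the mU6pro backbone, in which a mouse U6 snRNA promoter, recognised by RNA polymerase III, drives transcription of a short hairpin RNA in mammalian cells. The hairpin was inserted between BbsI and XbaI sites downstream of the U6 promoter. The hairpin itself is not annotated in the feature table, but a short unannotated gap between the U6 promoter and an SV40 polyadenylation signal (annotated on the opposite strand) is consistent with its location. The rest of the plasmid resembles a standard phagemid-type cloning vector: a high-copy ColE1/pUC origin for replication in E. coli, an ampicillin resistance gene (β-lactamase) with its own promoter for selection, an f1 origin, and remnants of the lac region (lac promoter, operator, CAP site, and lacZα and lacI fragments) along with a T3 promoter. No mammalian selection marker or fluorescent reporter is annotated.

The insert is a mutated version of an shRNA directed against the 3′ untranslated region of rat Gabrg2 mRNA, which encodes the γ2 subunit of the GABA-A receptor. It carries three point mutations relative to the active hairpin in the companion plasmid, which are intended to abolish silencing of the target. It therefore serves as a sequence-matched negative control for γ2 knockdown experiments. The associated work concerns how disrupting postsynaptic GABA receptor clusters affects GABAergic innervation of pyramidal neurons, so the plasmid is used alongside the active shRNA to confirm that observed effects are specific to loss of γ2.
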