Addgene plasmid #120797: gamma2 UTR3m shRNA
Purpose: Negative control shRNA for plasmid 120796: shRNA targeting the 3'-untranslated region (UTR) of the gamma2 mRNA
Depositing lab: Angel de Blas. Depositing organization: University of Connecticut. Publication: Disruption of postsynaptic GABA receptor clusters leads to decreased GABAergic innervation of pyramidal neurons. Li RW, Yu W, Christie S, Miralles CP, Bai J, Loturco JJ, De Blas AL. J Neurochem. 2005 Nov;95(3):756-70. doi: 10.1111/j.1471-4159.2005.03426.x. PubMed 16248887.
Backbone
  Vector backbone: mU6pro
  Vector type: RNAi
Growth in bacteria
  Bacterial resistance: Ampicillin, 100 μg/mL
  Growth temperature: 37°C
  Growth strain: DH5alpha
  Copy number: High Copy
Gene/Insert
  Gene/Insert name: GABRG2 shRNA
  gRNA/shRNA sequence: GTGACATACACCGAATAAGACCCCT
  Species: R. norvegicus (rat)
  Entrez Gene: Gabrg2
  Cloning method: Restriction Enzyme; 5′ cloning site BbsI (unknown if destroyed); 3′ cloning site XbaI (unknown if destroyed)
  Sequencing primers: 5′ unknown
Resource information
  A portion of this plasmid was derived from a plasmid made by: Insert was originally cloned in Angel de Blas's lab.
Terms and licenses: Academic/Nonprofit Terms; Industry Terms: Not Available to Industry
Depositor comments: 3-point mutations (negative control for shRNA4 targeting gamma2 mRNA, plasmid 120796).
How to cite: gamma2 UTR3m shRNA was a gift from Angel de Blas (Addgene plasmid # 120797 ; http://n2t.net/addgene:120797 ; RRID:Addgene_120797)
